>Addgene plasmid #163449 | pLJC6-GPT2-3xFLAG | addgene full sequence | sequence record 321905 | Addgene NGS Result
TGTAGTCTTATGCAATACTCTTGTAGTCTTGCAACATGGTAACGATGAGTTAGCAACATGCCTTACAAGG
AGAGAAAAAGCACCGTGCATGCCGATTGGTGGAAGTAAGGTGGTACGATCGTGCCTTATTAGGAAGGCAA
CAGACGGGTCTGACATGGATTGGACGAACCACTGAATTGCCGCATTGCAGAGATATTGTATTTAAGTGCC
TAGCTCGATACATAAACGGGTCTCTCTGGTTAGACCAGATCTGAGCCTGGGAGCTCTCTGGCTAACTAGG
GAACCCACTGCTTAAGCCTCAATAAAGCTTGCCTTGAGTGCTTCAAGTAGTGTGTGCCCGTCTGTTGTGT
GACTCTGGTAACTAGAGATCCCTCAGACCCTTTTAGTCAGTGTGGAAAATCTCTAGCAGTGGCGCCCGAA
CAGGGACTTGAAAGCGAAAGGGAAACCAGAGGAGCTCTCTCGACGCAGGACTCGGCTTGCTGAAGCGCGC
ACGGCAAGAGGCGAGGGGCGGCGACTGGTGAGTACGCCAAAAATTTTGACTAGCGGAGGCTAGAAGGAGA
GAGATGGGTGCGAGAGCGTCAGTATTAAGCGGGGGAGAATTAGATCGCGATGGGAAAAAATTCGGTTAAG
GCCAGGGGGAAAGAAAAAATATAAATTAAAACATATAGTATGGGCAAGCAGGGAGCTAGAACGATTCGCA
GTTAATCCTGGCCTGTTAGAAACATCAGAAGGCTGTAGACAAATACTGGGACAGCTACAACCATCCCTTC
AGACAGGATCAGAAGAACTTAGATCATTATATAATACAGTAGCAACCCTCTATTGTGTGCATCAAAGGAT
AGAGATAAAAGACACCAAGGAAGCTTTAGACAAGATAGAGGAAGAGCAAAACAAAAGTAAGACCACCGCA
CAGCAAGCAGCAGCTGATCTTCAGACCTGGAGGAGGAGATATGAGGGACAATTGGAGAAGTGAATTATAT
AAATATAAAGTAGTAAAAATTGAACCATTAGGAGTAGCACCCACCAAGGCAAAGAGAAGAGTGGTGCAGA
GAGAAAAAAGAGCAGTGGGAATAGGAGCTTTGTTCCTTGGGTTCTTGGGAGCAGCAGGAAGCACTATGGG
CGCAGCGTCAATGACGCTGACGGTACAGGCCAGACAATTATTGTCTGGTATAGTGCAGCAGCAGAACAAT
TTGCTGAGGGCTATTGAGGCGCAACAGCATCTGTTGCAACTCACAGTCTGGGGCATCAAGCAGCTCCAGG
CAAGAATCCTGGCTGTGGAAAGATACCTAAAGGATCAACAGCTCCTGGGGATTTGGGGTTGCTCTGGAAA
ACTCATTTGCACCACTGCTGTGCCTTGGAATGCTAGTTGGAGTAATAAATCTCTGGAACAGATTTGGAAT
CACACGACCTGGATGGAGTGGGACAGAGAAATTAACAATTACACAAGCTTAATACACTCCTTAATTGAAG
AATCGCAAAACCAGCAAGAAAAGAATGAACAAGAATTATTGGAATTAGATAAATGGGCAAGTTTGTGGAA
TTGGTTTAACATAACAAATTGGCTGTGGTATATAAAATTATTCATAATGATAGTAGGAGGCTTGGTAGGT
TTAAGAATAGTTTTTGCTGTACTTTCTATAGTGAATAGAGTTAGGCAGGGATATTCACCATTATCGTTTC
AGACCCACCTCCCAACCCCGAGGGGACCCGACAGGCCCGAAGGAATAGAAGAAGAAGGTGGAGAGAGAGA
CAGAGACAGATCCATTCGATTAGTGAACGGATCTCGACGGTATCGATCACGAGACTAGCCTCGAGCGGGA
TCTGGCCTCCGCGCCGGGTTTTGGCGCCTCCCGCGGGCGCCCCCCTCCTCACGGCGAGCGCTGCCACGTC
AGACGAAGGGCGCAGCGAGCGTCCTGATCCTTCCGCCCGGACGCTCAGGACAGCGGCCCGCTGCTCATAA
GACTCGGCCTTAGAACCCCAGTATCAGCAGAAGGACATTTTAGGACGGGACTTGGGTGACTCTAGGGCAC
TGGTTTTCTTTCCAGAGAGCGGAACAGGCGAGGAAAAGTAGTCCCTTCTCGGCGATTCTGCGGAGGGATC
TCCGTGGGGCGGTGAACGCCGATGATTATATAAGGACGCGCCGGGTGTGGCACAGCTAGTTCCGTCGCAG
CCGGGATTTGGGTCGCGGTTCTTGTTTGTGGATCGCTGTGATCGTCACTTGGTGAGTAGCGGGCTGCTGG
GCTGGCCGGGGCTTTCGTGGCCGCCGGGCCGCTCGGTGGGACGGAAGCGTGTGGAGAGACCGCCAAGGGC
TGTAGTCTGGGTCCGCGAGCAAGGTTGCCCTGAACTGGGGGTTGGGGGGAGCGCAGCAAAATGGCGGCTG
TTCCCGAGTCTTGAATGGAAGACGCTTGTGAGGCGGGCTGTGAGGTCGTTGAAACAAGGTGGGGGGCATG
GTGGGCGGCAAGAACCCAAGGTCTTGAGGCCTTCGCTAATGCGGGAAAGCTCTTATTCGGGTGAGATGGG
CTGGGGCACCATCTGGGGACCCTGACGTGAAGTTTGTCACTGACTGGAGAACTCGGTTTGTCGTCTGTTG
CGGGGGCGGCAGTTATGGCGGTGCCGTTGGGCAGTGCACCCGTACCTTTGGGAGCGCGCGCCCTCGTCGT
GTCGTGACGTCACCCGTTCTGTTGGCTTATAATGCAGGGTGGGGCCACCTGCCGGTAGGTGTGCGGTAGG
CTTTTCTCCGTCGCAGGACGCAGGGTTCGGGCCTAGGGTAGGCTCTCCTGAATCGACAGGCGCCGGACCT
CTGGTGAGGGGAGGGATAAGTGAGGCGTCAGTTTCTTTGGTCGGTTTTATGTACCTATCTTCTTAAGTAG
CTGAAGCTCCGGTTTTGAACTATGCGCTCGGGGTTGGCGAGTGTGTTTTGTGAAGTTTTTTAGGCACCTT
TTGAAATGTAATCATTTGGGTCAATATGTAATTTTCAGTGTTAGACTAGTAAATTGTCCGCTAAATTCTG
GCCGTTTTTGGCTTTTTTGTTAGACGAAGCGCTAGCGCTACCGGTTTAATTAAGCGCGCGATGCAGCGGG
CGGCAGCACTGGTCAGGCGAGGCTGTGGTCCTCGGACTCCAAGCTCCTGGGGCAGAAGCCAGAGTAGCGC
TGCTGCCGAAGCCTCGGCGGTGCTCAAGGTGCGGCCCGAGCGCAGCCGGCGCGAGCGCATCCTCACGCTG
GAGTCCATGAACCCGCAGGTGAAGGCGGTGGAGTACGCCGTGCGGGGACCCATCGTGCTCAAGGCCGGCG
AGATCGAGCTCGAGCTGCAGCGGGGTATCAAAAAGCCATTCACAGAGGTCATCCGAGCCAACATCGGGGA
CGCCCAGGCTATGGGGCAGCAGCCAATCACCTTCCTCCGGCAGGTGATGGCACTATGCACCTACCCAAAC
CTGCTGGACAGCCCCAGCTTCCCAGAAGATGCTAAGAAACGTGCCCGGCGGATCCTGCAGGCTTGTGGCG
GGAACAGCCTGGGGTCCTACAGTGCTAGCCAGGGTGTCAACTGCATCCGTGAAGATGTGGCTGCCTACAT
CACCAGGAGGGATGGCGGTGTGCCTGCGGACCCCGACAACATCTACCTGACCACGGGAGCTAGTGACGGC
ATTTCTACGATCCTGAAGATCCTCGTCTCCGGGGGCGGCAAGTCACGGACAGGTGTGATGATCCCCATCC
CACAATATCCCCTCTATTCAGCTGTCATCTCTGAGCTCGACGCCATCCAGGTGAATTACTACCTGGACGA
GGAGAACTGCTGGGCGCTCAACGTTAACGAACTGCGCCGGGCGGTGCAGGAGGCCAAAGACCACTGTGAT
CCTAAGGTGCTCTGCATAATCAACCCTGGGAACCCCACAGGCCAGGTACAAAGCAGAAAGTGCATAGAAG
ATGTGATCCACTTTGCCTGGGAAGAGAAGCTCTTTCTCCTGGCTGATGAGGTGTACCAGGACAACGTGTA
CTCTCCAGATTGCAGATTCCACTCCTTCAAGAAGGTGCTGTACGAGATGGGGCCCGAGTACTCCAGCAAC
GTGGAGCTCGCCTCCTTCCACTCCACCTCCAAGGGCTACATGGGCGAGTGTGGTTACAGAGGAGGCTACA
TGGAGGTGATCAACCTGCACCCTGAGATCAAGGGCCAGCTGGTGAAGCTGCTGTCGGTGCGCCTGTGCCC
CCCAGTGTCTGGGCAGGCCGCCATGGACATTGTCGTGAACCCCCCGGTGGCAGGAGAGGAGTCCTTTGAG
CAATTCAGCCGAGAGAAGGAGTCGGTCCTGGGTAATCTGGCCAAAAAAGCAAAGCTGACGGAAGACCTGT
TTAACCAAGTCCCAGGAATTCACTGCAACCCCTTGCAGGGGGCCATGTACGCCTTCCCTCGGATCTTCAT
TCCTGCCAAAGCTGTGGAGGCTGCTCAGGCCCATCAAATGGCTCCAGACATGTTCTACTGCATGAAGCTC
CTGGAGGAGACTGGCATCTGTGTCGTGCCCGGCAGTGGCTTTGGGCAGAGGGAAGGCACTTACCACTTCA
GGATGACTATCCTCCCTCCAGTGGAGAAGCTGAAAACGGTGCTGCAGAAGGTGAAAGACTTCCACATCAA
CTTCCTGGAGAAGTACGCGGGAGGCAGCGCGGCCGCAGGCGACTACAAAGACCATGACGGTGATTATAAA
GATCATGACATTGATTACAAGGATGACGATGACAAGTAATAAGAATTCTCGACCTCGAGACAAATGGCAG
TATTCATCCACAATTTTAAAAGAAAAGGGGGGATTGGGGGGTACAGTGCAGGGGAAAGAATAGTAGACAT
AATAGCAACAGACATACAAACTAAAGAATTACAAAAACAAATTACAAAAATTCAAAATTTTCGGGTTTAT
TACAGGGACAGCAGAGATCCACTTTGGCCGCGGCTCGAGGGGGTTGGGGTTGCGCCTTTTCCAAGGCAGC
CCTGGGTTTGCGCAGGGACGCGGCTGCTCTGGGCGTGGTTCCGGGAAACGCAGCGGCGCCGACCCTGGGT
CTCGCACATTCTTCACGTCCGTTCGCAGCGTCACCCGGATCTTCGCCGCTACCCTTGTGGGCCCCCCGGC
GACGCTTCCTGCTCCGCCCCTAAGTCGGGAAGGTTCCTTGCGGTTCGCGGCGTGCCGGACGTGACAAACG
GAAGCCGCACGTCTCACTAGTACCCTCGCAGACGGACAGCGCCAGGGAGCAATGGCAGCGCGCCGACCGC
GATGGGCTGTGGCCAATAGCGGCTGCTCAGCAGGGCGCGCCGAGAGCAGCGGCCGGGAAGGGGCGGTGCG
GGAGGCGGGGTGTGGGGCGGTAGTGTGGGCCCTGTTCCTGCCCGCGCGGTGTTCCGCATTCTGCAAGCCT
CCGGAGCGCACGTCGGCAGTCGGCTCCCTCGTTGACCGAATCACCGACCTCTCTCCCCAGGGGGATCCAT
GGTTCCTTTGTCTCAAGAAGAATCCACCCTCATTGAAAGAGCAACGGCTACAATCAACAGCATCCCCATC
TCTGAAGACTACAGCGTCGCCAGCGCAGCTCTCTCTAGCGACGGCCGCATCTTCACTGGTGTCAATGTAT
ATCATTTTACTGGGGGACCTTGTGCAGAACTCGTGGTGCTGGGCACTGCTGCTGCTGCGGCAGCTGGCAA
CCTGACTTGTATCGTCGCGATCGGAAATGAGAACAGGGGCATCTTGAGCCCCTGCGGACGGTGCCGACAG
GTGCTTCTCGATCTGCATCCTGGGATCAAAGCCATAGTGAAGGACAGTGATGGACAGCCGACGGCAGTTG
GGATTCGTGAATTGCTGCCCTCTGGTTATGTGTGGGAGGGCTAAGGTACCTTTAAGACCAATGACTTACA
AGGCAGCTGTAGATCTTAGCCACTTTTTAAAAGAAAAGGGGGGACTGGAAGGGCTAATTCACTCCCAACG
AAGACAAGATCTGCTTTTTGCTTGTACTGGGTCTCTCTGGTTAGACCAGATCTGAGCCTGGGAGCTCTCT
GGCTAACTAGGGAACCCACTGCTTAAGCCTCAATAAAGCTTGCCTTGAGTGCTTCAAGTAGTGTGTGCCC
GTCTGTTGTGTGACTCTGGTAACTAGAGATCCCTCAGACCCTTTTAGTCAGTGTGGAAAATCTCTAGCAG
TAGTAGTTCATGTCATCTTATTATTCAGTATTTATAACTTGCAAAGAAATGAATATCAGAGAGTGAGAGG
AACTTGTTTATTGCAGCTTATAATGGTTACAAATAAAGCAATAGCATCACAAATTTCACAAATAAAGCAT
TTTTTTCACTGCATTCTAGTTGTGGTTTGTCCAAACTCATCAATGTATCTTATCATGTCTGGCTCTAGCT
ATCCCGCCCCTAACTCCGCCCATCCCGCCCCTAACTCCGCCCAGTTCCGCCCATTCTCCGCCCCATGGCT
GACTAATTTTTTTTATTTATGCAGAGGCCGAGGCCGCCTCGGCCTCTGAGCTATTCCAGAAGTAGTGAGG
AGGCTTTTTTGGAGGCCTAGGGACGTACCCAATTCGCCCTATAGTGAGTCGTATTACGCGCGCTCACTGG
CCGTCGTTTTACAACGTCGTGACTGGGAAAACCCTGGCGTTACCCAACTTAATCGCCTTGCAGCACATCC
CCCTTTCGCCAGCTGGCGTAATAGCGAAGAGGCCCGCACCGATCGCCCTTCCCAACAGTTGCGCAGCCTG
AATGGCGAATGGG
[124 nt withheld, positions 6734-6857]
C
[91 nt withheld, positions 6859-6949]
A
[49 nt withheld, positions 6951-6999]
CCTTTGACGTTGGAGTCCACGTTCTTT
[37 nt withheld, positions 7027-7063]
ACCCTATCTCGGTCTATTCTTTTGATTTATAAGGGATTTTGCCGATTTCGGCCTATTGGTTAAAAAATGA
GCTGATTTAACAAAAATTTAACGCGAATTTTAACAAAATATTAACGCTTACAATTTAGGTGGCACTTTTC
GGGGAAATGTGCGCGGAACCCCTATTTGTTTATTTTTCTAAATACATTCAAATATGTATCCGCTCATGAG
ACAATAACCCTGATAAATGCTTCAATAATATTGAAAAAGGAAGAGTATGAGTATTCAACATTTCCGTGTC
GCCCTTATTCCCTTTTTTGCGGCATTTTGCCTTCCTGTTTTTGCTCACCCAGAAACGCTGGTGAAAGTAA
AAGATGCTGAAGATCAGTTGGGTGCACGAGTGGGTTACATCGAACTGGATCTCAACAGCGGTAAGATCCT
TGAGAGTTTTCGCCCCGAAGAACGTTTTCCAATGATGAGCACTTTTAAAGTTCTGCTATGTGGCGCGGTA
TTATCCCGTATTGACGCCGGGCAAGAGCAACTCGGTCGCCGCATACACTATTCTCAGAATGACTTGGTTG
AGTACTCACCAGTCACAGAAAAGCATCTTACGGATGGCATGACAGTAAGAGAATTATGCAGTGCTGCCAT
AACCATGAGTGATAACACTGCGGCCAACTTACTTCTGACAACGATCGGAGGACCGAAGGAGCTAACCGCT
TTTTTGCACAACATGGGGGATCATGTAACTCGCCTTGATCGTTGGGAACCGGAGCTGAATGAAGCCATAC
CAAACGACGAGCGTGACACCACGATGCCTGTAGCAATGGCAACAACGTTGCGCAAACTATTAACTGGCGA
ACTACTTACTCTAGCTTCCCGGCAACAATTAATAGACTGGATGGAGGCGGATAAAGTTGCAGGACCACTT
CTGCGCTCGGCCCTTCCGGCTGGCTGGTTTATTGCTGATAAATCTGGAGCCGGTGAGCGTGGGTCTCGCG
GTATCATTGCAGCACTGGGGCCAGATGGTAAGCCCTCCCGTATCGTAGTTATCTACACGACGGGGAGTCA
GGCAACTATGGATGAACGAAATAGACAGATCGCTGAGATAGGTGCCTCACTGATTAAGCATTGGTAACTG
TCAGACCAAGTTTACTCATATATACTTTAGATTGATTTAAAACTTCATTTTTAATTTAAAAGGATCTAGG
TGAAGATCCTTTTTGATAATCTCATGACCAAAATCCCTTAACGTGAGTTTTCGTTCCACTGAGCGTCAGA
CCCCGTAGAAAAGATCAAAGGATCTTCTTGAGATCCTTTTTTTCTGCGCGTAATCTGCTGCTTGCAAACA
AAAAAACCACCGCTACCAGCGGTGGTTTGTTTGCCGGATCAAGAGCTACCAACTCTTTTTCCGAAGGTAA
CTGGCTTCAGCAGAGCGCAGATACCAAATACTGTTCTTCTAGTGTAGCCGTAGTTAGGCCACCACTTCAA
GAACTCTGTAGCACCGCCTACATACCTCGCTCTGCTAATCCTGTTACCAGTGGCTGCTGCCAGTGGCGAT
AAGTCGTGTCTTACCGGGTTGGACTCAAGACGATAGTTACCGGATAAGGCGCAGCGGTCGGGCTGAACGG
GGGGTTCGTGCACACAGCCCAGCTTGGAGCGAACGACCTACACCGAACTGAGATACCTACAGCGTGAGCT
ATGAGAAAGCGCCACGCTTCCCGAAGGGAGAAAGGCGGACAGGTATCCGGTAAGCGGCAGGGTCGGAACA
GGAGAGCGCACGAGGGAGCTTCCAGGGGGAAACGCCTGGTATCTTTATAGTCCTGTCGGGTTTCGCCACC
TCTGACTTGAGCGTCGATTTTTGTGATGCTCGTCAGGGGGGCGGAGCCTATGGAAAAACGCCAGCAACGC
GGCCTTTTTACGGTTCCTGGCCTTTTGCTGGCCTTTTGCTCACATGTTCTTTCCTGCGTTATCCCCTGAT
TCTGTGGATAACCGTATTACCGCCTTTGAGTGAGCTGATACCGCTCGCCGCAGCCGAACGACCGAGCGCA
GCGAGTCAGTGAGCGAGGAAGCGGAAGAGCGCCCAATACGCAAACCGCCTCTCCCCGCGCGTTGGCCGAT
TCATTAATGCAGCTGGCACGACAGGTTTCCCGACTGGAAAGCGGGCAGTGAGCGCAACGCAATTAATGTG
AGTTAGCTCACTCATTAGGCACCCCAGGCTTTACACTTTATGCTTCCGGCTCGTATGTTGTGTGGAATTG
TGAGCGGATAACAATTTCACACAGGAAACAGCTATGACCATGATTACGCCAAGCGCGCAATTAACCCTCA
CTAAAGGGAACAAAAGCTGGAGCTGCAAGCTTAA
Features (pLannotate 1.2.2; 27 found; start..end, strand, type, name):
      1..227     +  promoter       RSV promoter: Rous sarcoma virus enhancer/promoter
    228..408     +  LTR            5' LTR (truncated): truncated 5' long terminal repeat (LTR) from HIV-1
    455..580     +  misc_feature   HIV-1 Ψ: packaging signal of human immunodeficiency virus type 1
    564..927     +  CDS            HIV-1 gag (fragment): gag protein from human immunodeficiency virus 1; gag
   1073..1306    +  misc_feature   RRE: The Rev response element (RRE) of HIV-1 allows for Rev-dependent mRNA export from the nucleus to the cytoplasm.
   1683..1783    +  CDS            Rev (fragment): human immunodeficiency virus 1 (HIV-1) Rev protein; rev; enhances nuclear export of unspliced and incompletely spliced viral mRNAs
   1824..3035    +  promoter       UbC promoter: human ubiquitin C promoter
   3071..4639    +  CDS            GPT2: ALAT2_HUMAN - Also known as AAT2, ALT2. Experimental evidence at protein level: Swiss-Prot protein existence level 1. Catalyzes the reversible transamination between alanine and 2-oxoglutarate to form pyruvate and glutamate. From Homo sapiens (Human).
   4661..4726    +  CDS            3xFLAG: three tandem FLAG® epitope tags, followed by an enterokinase cleavage site
   4774..4891    +  misc_feature   cPPT/CTS: central polypurine tract and central termination sequence of HIV-1
   4940..5450    +  promoter       hPGK promoter: human phosphoglycerate kinase 1 promoter
   5465..5854    +  CDS            BSD: blasticidin S deaminase; Aspergillus terreus BSD; confers resistance to blasticidin
   5847..5924    +  CDS            nef (fragment): NEF_HV1Z2 - Experimental evidence at protein level: Swiss-Prot protein existence level 1. Extracellular Nef protein targets CD4(+) T-lymphocytes for apoptosis by interacting with CXCR4 surface receptors. From Human immunodeficiency virus type 1 group M subtype D (isolate Z2/CDC-Z34) (HIV-1).
   5926..6159    +  LTR            3' LTR (ΔU3): self-inactivating 3' long terminal repeat (LTR) from HIV-1
   6231..6352    +  polyA_signal   SV40 poly(A) signal: SV40 polyadenylation signal
   6392..6527    +  rep_origin     SV40 ori: SV40 origin of replication
   6548..6566    -  promoter       T7 promoter: promoter for bacteriophage T7 RNA polymerase
   6574..6729    +  CDS            lacZα (fragment): LacZα fragment of β-galactosidase; lacZ fragment
   6734..7162    +  rep_origin     f1 ori (sequence partly withheld): f1 bacteriophage origin of replication; arrow indicates direction of (+) strand synthesis
   7215..7319    +  promoter       AmpR promoter: bla
   7320..8180    +  CDS            AmpR: β-lactamase; bla; confers resistance to ampicillin, carbenicillin, and related antibiotics
   8351..8939    +  rep_origin     ori: high-copy-number ColE1/pMB1/pBR322/pUC origin of replication
   9122..9214    +  CDS            lacI (fragment): lac repressor; lacI; The lac repressor binds to the lac operator to inhibit transcription in E. coli. This inhibition can be relieved by adding lactose or isopropyl-β-D-thiogalactopyranoside (IPTG).
   9227..9248    +  protein_bind   CAP binding site: CAP binding activates transcription in the presence of cAMP. E. coli catabolite activator protein
   9263..9293    +  promoter       lac promoter: promoter for the E. coli lac operon
   9301..9317    +  protein_bind   lac operator: The lac repressor binds to the lac operator to inhibit transcription in E. coli. This inhibition can be relieved by adding lactose or isopropyl-β-D-thiogalactopyranoside (IPTG). lac repressor encoded by lacI
   9362..9380    +  promoter       T3 promoter: promoter for bacteriophage T3 RNA polymerase
