[The description below was written by a language model from this plasmid's Addgene catalogue record and pLannotate feature annotations shown in this document.]
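Description:
pLJC6-GPT2-3xFLAG is a 9.4 kb third-generation-style, self-inactivating HIV-1 lentiviral transfer plasmid built on the pLJC6 backbone for stable overexpression of human GPT2 in mammalian cells. It is propagated in E. coli through a high-copy ColE1/pUC origin with ampicillin selection (β-lactamase). The backbone also carries an f1 origin, an SV40 origin and remnants of lac, T7 and T3 cloning elements. An RSV promoter fused to a truncated 5' LTR drives transcription of the viral genomic RNA in packaging cells without the need for Tat. The Ψ packaging signal (with an adjoining gag fragment) and the Rev response element support encapsidation and Rev-dependent nuclear export. The ΔU3 3' LTR, followed by an SV40 polyadenylation signal, inactivates LTR promoter activity after integration.

Between the LTRs, the human ubiquitin C (UbC) promoter drives the GPT2 coding sequence, which encodes the alanine aminotransferase 2 enzyme that interconverts alanine and 2-oxoglutarate with pyruvate and glutamate. GPT2 is fused at its C terminus to a 3xFLAG epitope for detection or immunoprecipitation, and the insert is cloned between retained PacI and NotI sites. Downstream lie a cPPT/CTS element, which usually aids nuclear import of the viral genome, and a separate human PGK promoter driving blasticidin S deaminase for selection of transduced cells. According to the depositor, the insert carries 20 silent mutations that remove an internal NotI site, lower GC content at the 5' end and abolish recognition by a specific GPT2-targeting sgRNA. This makes the cDNA suited to rescue or complementation of CRISPR-mediated GPT2 knockout, in keeping with its origin in a study of conditionally essential genes identified by CRISPR screening.
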