Addgene plasmid #163449: pLJC6-GPT2-3xFLAG
Purpose: lentiviral overexpression vector for human GPT2
Depositing lab: Jason Cantor. Depositing organization: Morgridge Institute for Research. Publication: CRISPR screens in physiologic medium reveal conditionally essential genes in human cells. Rossiter NJ, Huggler KS, Adelmann CH, Keys HR, Soens RW, Sabatini DM, Cantor JR. Cell Metab. 2021 Feb 23. pii: S1550-4131(21)00061-9. doi: 10.1016/j.cmet.2021.02.005. PubMed 33651980.
Backbone
  Vector backbone: pLJC6
  Vector type: Mammalian Expression, Lentiviral
  Selectable markers: Blasticidin
Growth in bacteria
  Bacterial resistance: Ampicillin, 100 μg/mL
  Growth temperature: 37°C
  Growth strain: NEB Stable
  Copy number: High Copy
Gene/Insert
  Gene/Insert name: GPT2
  Species: H. sapiens (human)
  Mutation: See: comments
  Entrez Gene: GPT2 (a.k.a. ALT2, GPT 2, MRT49, NEDSPM)
  Promoter: Ubc
  Tag / fusion protein: 3xFLAG (C terminal on insert)
  Cloning method: Restriction Enzyme; 5′ cloning site PacI (not destroyed); 3′ cloning site NotI (not destroyed)
  Sequencing primers: 5′ GTAAATTGTCCGCTAAATTCTGGC; 3′ CCCTTTTCTTTTAAAATTGTGGATGAATACTGCC
Terms and licenses: Academic/Nonprofit Terms; Industry Terms: Not Available to Industry
Depositor comments: Insert sequence contains 20 silent mutations introduced to: (I) remove an internal NotI site; (II) reduce the GC content at the 5' terminus of the gene; and (III) abolish recognition by sgGPT2_5
How to cite: pLJC6-GPT2-3xFLAG was a gift from Jason Cantor (Addgene plasmid # 163449 ; http://n2t.net/addgene:163449 ; RRID:Addgene_163449)
