>Addgene plasmid #163449 | pLJC6-GPT2-3xFLAG | depositor partial sequence | sequence record 317239 | insert
ATGCAGCGGGCGGCAGCACTGGTCAGGCGAGGCTGTGGTCCTCGGACTCCAAGCTCCTGGGGCAGAAGCC
AGAGTAGCGCTGCTGCCGAAGCCTCGGCGGTGCTCAAGGTGCGGCCCGAGCGCAGCCGGCGCGAGCGCAT
CCTCACGCTGGAGTCCATGAACCCGCAGGTGAAGGCGGTGGAGTACGCCGTGCGGGGACCCATCGTGCTC
AAGGCCGGCGAGATCGAGCTCGAGCTGCAGCGGGGTATCAAAAAGCCATTCACAGAGGTCATCCGAGCCA
ACATCGGGGACGCCCAGGCTATGGGGCAGCAGCCAATCACCTTCCTCCGGCAGGTGATGGCACTATGCAC
CTACCCAAACCTGCTGGACAGCCCCAGCTTCCCAGAAGATGCTAAGAAACGTGCCCGGCGGATCCTGCAG
GCTTGTGGCGGGAACAGCCTGGGGTCCTACAGTGCTAGCCAGGGTGTCAACTGCATCCGTGAAGATGTGG
CTGCCTACATCACCAGGAGGGATGGCGGTGTGCCTGCGGACCCCGACAACATCTACCTGACCACGGGAGC
TAGTGACGGCATTTCTACGATCCTGAAGATCCTCGTCTCCGGGGGCGGCAAGTCACGGACAGGTGTGATG
ATCCCCATCCCACAATATCCCCTCTATTCAGCTGTCATCTCTGAGCTCGACGCCATCCAGGTGAATTACT
ACCTGGACGAGGAGAACTGCTGGGCGCTCAACGTTAACGAACTGCGCCGGGCGGTGCAGGAGGCCAAAGA
CCACTGTGATCCTAAGGTGCTCTGCATAATCAACCCTGGGAACCCCACAGGCCAGGTACAAAGCAGAAAG
TGCATAGAAGATGTGATCCACTTTGCCTGGGAAGAGAAGCTCTTTCTCCTGGCTGATGAGGTGTACCAGG
ACAACGTGTACTCTCCAGATTGCAGATTCCACTCCTTCAAGAAGGTGCTGTACGAGATGGGGCCCGAGTA
CTCCAGCAACGTGGAGCTCGCCTCCTTCCACTCCACCTCCAAGGGCTACATGGGCGAGTGTGGTTACAGA
GGAGGCTACATGGAGGTGATCAACCTGCACCCTGAGATCAAGGGCCAGCTGGTGAAGCTGCTGTCGGTGC
GCCTGTGCCCCCCAGTGTCTGGGCAGGCCGCCATGGACATTGTCGTGAACCCCCCGGTGGCAGGAGAGGA
GTCCTTTGAGCAATTCAGCCGAGAGAAGGAGTCGGTCCTGGGTAATCTGGCCAAAAAAGCAAAGCTGACG
GAAGACCTGTTTAACCAAGTCCCAGGAATTCACTGCAACCCCTTGCAGGGGGCCATGTACGCCTTCCCTC
GGATCTTCATTCCTGCCAAAGCTGTGGAGGCTGCTCAGGCCCATCAAATGGCTCCAGACATGTTCTACTG
CATGAAGCTCCTGGAGGAGACTGGCATCTGTGTCGTGCCCGGCAGTGGCTTTGGGCAGAGGGAAGGCACT
TACCACTTCAGGATGACTATCCTCCCTCCAGTGGAGAAGCTGAAAACGGTGCTGCAGAAGGTGAAAGACT
TCCACATCAACTTCCTGGAGAAGTACGCGGGAGGCAGCGCGGCCGCAGGCGACTACAAAGACCATGACGG
TGATTATAAAGATCATGACATTGATTACAAGGATGACGATGACAAGTAATAA
